>Addgene plasmid #167603 | pKP2010 | addgene full sequence | sequence record 339840 | Addgene NGS Result
ATGGGTAATAATTTAATGCAGACGGACCTTTCCGTCTGGGGTATGTATCAGCACGCCGATATTGTCGTTA
AGTGCGTGATGATTGGGCTTATTTTGGCCTCCGTAGTCACCTGGGCAATCTTCTTCAGTAAGAGCGTAGA
GTTCTTCAATCAGAAGCGTCGCCTTAAGCGCGAGCAGCAACTGCTGGCTGAAGCGCGTTCCTTAAACCAG
GCCAACGATATCGCCGCTGATTTTGGTAGCAAAAGCTTAAGCCTGCATTTGCTCAATGAAGCGCAGAATG
AGCTGGAACTGTCAGAAGGCAGCGACGATAACGAAGGTATTAAAGAACGTACCAGCTTCCGTCTGGAGCG
TCGGGTCGCCGCAGTGGGTCGTCAAATGGGCCGCGGTAACGGCTATCTGGCAACCATCGGCGCGATTTCT
CCGTTCGTTGGTCTGTTTGGTACGGTCTGGGGCATCATGAACAGCTTTATTGGTATCGCGCAAACGCAGA
CCACTAACCTGGCAGTCGTTGCGCCGGGTATCGCAGAAGCTCTGTTAGCAACGGCAATCGGCCTCGTGGC
AGCGATTCCTGCGGTCGTTATCTATAACGTATTTGCACGCCAGATTGGCGGCTTTAAAGCGATGCTGGGT
GATGTTGCAGCGCAGGTATTGTTGCTGCAAAGCCGTGACCTGGATCTGGAAGCCAGCGCCGCTGCGCATC
CGGCAGCTGCTGCAGCTGCTGCAGCTGCAGCTTAATATCCGATGGCAATGCATCTTAACGAAAACCTCGA
CGATAACGGCGAAATGCATGATATCAACGTGACGCCGTTTATCGACGTGATGTTGGTTCTGCTGATTATC
TTTATGGTGGCGGCACCGTTAGCGACGGTAGATGTGAAGGTGAACTTGCCTGCTTCTACCAGCACGCCGC
AGCCGCGCCCGGAAAAACCGGTTTATCTGTCGGTGAAGGCAGACAACTCGATGTTTATCGGTAACGATCC
GGTCACCGATGAAACAATGATTACGGCGTTGAATGCGTTAACCGAAGGCAAGAAAGACACCACCATCTTC
TTCCGAGCGGACAAAACCGTCGATTACGAGACGTTGATGAAGGTAATGGATACGCTGCATCAGGCGGGTT
ACCTGAAGATAGGTCTGGTCGGCGAAGAAACCGCCAAAGCGAAGTAAGGGGATCCTCTAGAGTCGACCTG
CAGGCATGCAAGCTTGGCTGTTTTGGCGGATGAGAGAAGATTTTCAGCCTGATACAGATTAAATCAGAAC
GCAGAAGCGGTCTGATAAAACAGAATTTGCCTGGCGGCAGTAGCGCGGTGGTCCCACCTGACCCCATGCC
GAACTCAGAAGTGAAACGCCGTAGCGCCGATGGTAGTGTGGGGTCTCCCCATGCGAGAGTAGGGAACTGC
CAGGCATCAAATAAAACGAAAGGCTCAGTCGAAAGACTGGGCCTTTCGTTTTATCTGTTGTTTGTCGGTG
AACGCTCTCCTGAGTAGGACAAATCCGCCGGGAGCGGATTTGAACGTTGCGAAGCAACGGCCCGGAGGGT
GGCGGGCAGGACGCCCGCCATAAACTGCCAGGCATCAAATTAAGCAGAAGGCCATCCTGACGGATGGCCT
TTTTGCGTTTCTACAAACTCTTTTGTTTATTTTTCTAAATACATTCAAATATGTATCCGCTCATGAGACA
ATAACCCTGATAAATGCTTCAATAATATTGAAAAAGGAAGAGTATGAGTATTCAACATTTCCGTGTCGCC
CTTATTCCCTTTTTTGCGGCATTTTGCCTTCCTGTTTTTGCTCACCCAGAAACGCTGGTGAAAGTAAAAG
ATGCTGAAGATCAGTTGGGTGCACGAGTGGGTTACATCGAACTGGATCTCAACAGCGGTAAGATCCTTGA
GAGTTTTCGCCCCGAAGAACGTTTTCCAATGATGAGCACTTTTAAAGTTCTGCTATGTGGCGCGGTATTA
TCCCGTGTTGACGCCGGGCAAGAGCAACTCGGTCGCCGCATACACTATTCTCAGAATGACTTGGTTGAGT
ACTCACCAGTCACAGAAAAGCATCTTACGGATGGCATGACAGTAAGAGAATTATGCAGTGCTGCCATAAC
CATGAGTGATAACACTGCGGCCAACTTACTTCTGACAACGATCGGAGGACCGAAGGAGCTAACCGCTTTT
TTGCACAACATGGGGGATCATGTAACTCGCCTTGATCGTTGGGAACCGGAGCTGAATGAAGCCATACCAA
ACGACGAGCGTGACACCACGATGCCTGTAGCAATGGCAACAACGTTGCGCAAACTATTAACTGGCGAACT
ACTTACTCTAGCTTCCCGGCAACAATTAATAGACTGGATGGAGGCGGATAAAGTTGCAGGACCACTTCTG
CGCTCGGCCCTTCCGGCTGGCTGGTTTATTGCTGATAAATCTGGAGCCGGTGAGCGTGGGTCTCGCGGTA
TCATTGCAGCACTGGGGCCAGATGGTAAGCCCTCCCGTATCGTAGTTATCTACACGACGGGGAGTCAGGC
AACTATGGATGAACGAAATAGACAGATCGCTGAGATAGGTGCCTCACTGATTAAGCATTGGTAACTGTCA
GACCAAGTTTACTCATATATACTTTAGATTGATT
[125 nt withheld, positions 2625-2749]
C
[141 nt withheld, positions 2751-2891]
CCTTTGACGTTGGAGTCCACGTTCTTT
[37 nt withheld, positions 2919-2955]
ACCCTATCTCGGGCTATTCTTTTGATTTATAAGGGATTTTGCCGATTTCGGCCTATTGGTTAAAAAATGA
GCTGATTTAACAAAAATTTAACGCGAATTTTAACAAAATATTAACGTTTACAATTTAAAAGGATCTAGGT
GAAGATCCTTTTTGATAATCTCATGACCAAAATCCCTTAACGTGAGTTTTCGTTCCACTGAGCGTCAGAC
CCCGTAGAAAAGATCAAAGGATCTTCTTGAGATCCTTTTTTTCTGCGCGTAATCTGCTGCTTGCAAACAA
AAAAACCACCGCTACCAGCGGTGGTTTGTTTGCCGGATCAAGAGCTACCAACTCTTTTTCCGAAGGTAAC
TGGCTTCAGCAGAGCGCAGATACCAAATACTGTCCTTCTAGTGTAGCCGTAGTTAGGCCACCACTTCAAG
AACTCTGTAGCACCGCCTACATACCTCGCTCTGCTAATCCTGTTACCAGTGGCTGCTGCCAGTGGCGATA
AGTCGTGTCTTACCGGGTTGGACTCAAGACGATAGTTACCGGATAAGGCGCAGCGGTCGGGCTGAACGGG
GGGTTCGTGCACACAGCCCAGCTTGGAGCGAACGACCTACACCGAACTGAGATACCTACAGCGTGAGCTA
TGAGAAAGCGCCACGCTTCCCGAAGGGAGAAAGGCGGACAGGTATCCGGTAAGCGGCAGGGTCGGAACAG
GAGAGCGCACGAGGGAGCTTCCAGGGGGAAACGCCTGGTATCTTTATAGTCCTGTCGGGTTTCGCCACCT
CTGACTTGAGCGTCGATTTTTGTGATGCTCGTCAGGGGGGCGGAGCCTATGGAAAAACGCCAGCAACGCG
GCCTTTTTACGGTTCCTGGCCTTTTGCTGGCCTTTTGCTCACATGTTCTTTCCTGCGTTATCCCCTGATT
CTGTGGATAACCGTATTACCGCCTTTGAGTGAGCTGATACCGCTCGCCGCAGCCGAACGACCGAGCGCAG
CGAGTCAGTGAGCGAGGAAGCGGAAGAGCGCCTGATGCGGTATTTTCTCCTTACGCATCTGTGCGGTATT
TCACACCGCATAGGGTCATGGCTGCGCCCCGACACCCGCCAACACCCGCTGACGCGCCCTGACGGGCTTG
TCTGCTCCCGGCATCCGCTTACAGACAAGCTGTGACCGTCTCCGGGAGCTGCATGTGTCAGAGGTTTTCA
CCGTCATCACCGAAACGCGCGAGGCAGAAGGAGATGGCGCCCAACAGTCCCCCGGCCACGGGGCCTGCCA
CCATACCCACGCCGAAACAAGCGCTCATGAGCCCGAAGTGGCGAGCCCGATCTTCCCCATCGGTGATGTC
GGCGATATAGGCGCCAGCAACCGCACCTGTGGCGCCGGTGATGCCGGCCACGATGCGTCCGGCGTAGAGG
ATCTGCTCATGTTTGACAGCTTATCATCGATGCATAATGTGCCTGTCAAATGGACGAAGCAGGGATTCTG
CAAACCCTATGCTACTCCGTCAAGCCGTCAATTGTCTGATTCGTTACCAATTATGACAACTTGACGGCTA
CATCATTCACTTTTTCTTCACAACCGGCACGGAACTCGCTCGGGCTGGCCCCGGTGCATTTTTTAAATAC
CCGCGAGAAATAGAGTTGATCGTCAAAACCAACATTGCGACCGACGGTGGCGATAGGCATCCGGGTGGTG
CTCAAAAGCAGCTTCGCCTGGCTGATACGTTGGTCCTCGCGCCAGCTTAAGACGCTAATCCCTAACTGCT
GGCGGAAAAGATGTGACAGACGCGACGGCGACAAGCAAACATGCTGTGCGACGCTGGCGATATCAAAATT
GCTGTCTGCCAGGTGATCGCTGATGTACTGACAAGCCTCGCGTACCCGATTATCCATCGGTGGATGGAGC
GACTCGTTAATCGCTTCCATGCGCCGCAGTAACAATTGCTCAAGCAGATTTATCGCCAGCAGCTCCGAAT
AGCGCCCTTCCCCTTGCCCGGCGTTAATGATTTGCCCAAACAGGTCGCTGAAATGCGGCTGGTGCGCTTC
ATCCGGGCGAAAGAACCCCGTATTGGCAAATATTGACGGCCAGTTAAGCCATTCATGCCAGTAGGCGCGC
GGACGAAAGTAAACCCACTGGTGATACCATTCGCGAGCCTCCGGATGACGACCGTAGTGATGAATCTCTC
CTGGCGGGAACAGCAAAATATCACCCGGTCGGCAAACAAATTCTCGTCCCTGATTTTTCACCACCCCCTG
ACCGCGAATGGTGAGATTGAGAATATAACCTTTCATTCCCAGCGGTCGGTCGATAAAAAAATCGAGATAA
CCGTTGGCCTCAATCGGCGTTAAACCCGCCACCAGATGGGCATTAAACGAGTATCCCGGCAGCAGGGGAT
CATTTTGCGCTTCAGCCATACTTTTCATACTCCCGCCATTCAGAGAAGAAACCAATTGTCCATATTGCAT
CAGACATTGCCGTCACTGCGTCTTTTACTGGCTCTTCTCGCTAACCAAACCGGTAACCCCGCTTATTAAA
AGCATTCTGTAACAAAGCGGGACCAAAGCCATGACAAAAACGCGTAACAAAAGTGTCTATAATCACGGCA
GAAAAGTCCACATTGATTATTTGCACGGCGTCACACTTTGCTATGCCATAGCATTTTTATCCATAAGATT
AGCGGATCCTACCTGACGCTTTTTATCGCAACTCTCTACTGTTTCTCCATACCCGTTTTTTTGGGCTAGC
AGGAGGAATTCACC
Features (pLannotate 1.2.2; 16 found; start..end, strand, type, name):
      1..690     +  CDS            exbB (fragment): EXBB_ECOLI - Experimental evidence at protein level: Swiss-Prot protein existence level 1. Involved in the TonB-dependent energy-dependent transport of various receptor-bound substrates. Protects ExbD from proteolytic degradation and functionally stabilizes TonB. From Escherichia coli (strain K12).
    742..1164    +  CDS            exbD: EXBD_ECOLI - Experimental evidence at protein level: Swiss-Prot protein existence level 1. Involved in the TonB-dependent energy-dependent transport of various receptor-bound substrates. From Escherichia coli (strain K12).
   1168..1205    +  misc_feature   MCS (fragment): pUC18/19 multiple cloning site
   1289..1404    +  ncRNA          5S rRNA: Accession: RF00001 - 5S ribosomal RNA
   1408..1494    +  terminator     rrnB T1 terminator: Escherichia coli rrnB; transcription terminator T1 from the E. coli rrnB gene
   1586..1613    +  terminator     rrnB T2 terminator: transcription terminator T2 from the E. coli rrnB gene
   1632..1723    +  promoter       AmpR promoter: bla
   1724..2584    +  CDS            AmpR: β-lactamase; bla; confers resistance to ampicillin, carbenicillin, and related antibiotics
   2626..3006    +  rep_origin     M13 ori (sequence partly withheld): M13 bacteriophage origin of replication; arrow indicates direction of (+) strand synthesis
   3192..3780    +  rep_origin     ori: high-copy-number ColE1/pMB1/pBR322/pUC origin of replication
   3966..4017    -  misc_feature   bom (fragment): basis of mobility region from pBR322
   4133..4172    -  CDS            rop (fragment): Rop protein, which maintains plasmids at low copy number; rop
   4173..4358    -  CDS            TcR (fragment): tetracycline efflux protein; tet; confers resistance to tetracycline
   4368..4386    +  promoter       tet promoter (fragment): E. coli promoter for tetracycline efflux protein gene
   4476..5354    -  CDS            araC: L-arabinose regulatory protein; araC
   5381..5665    +  promoter       araBAD promoter: araBAD; promoter of the L-arabinose operon of E. coli; the araC regulatory gene is transcribed in the opposite direction (Guzman et al., 1995)
