[The description below was written by a language model from this plasmid's Addgene catalogue record and pLannotate feature annotations shown in this document.]
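Description:
pKP2010 is a bacterial expression plasmid built on the pBAD24 backbone that carries the Escherichia coli exbB and exbD genes, with the exbB coding sequence altered so that codons 235–244 are replaced by alanine codons. According to the record it derives from an earlier exbB-exbD plasmid, pKP660. In the 5,699 nt sequenced record, the exbB match is annotated as a fragment ending at position 690. That is consistent with the alanine block at the extreme C-terminal end no longer matching the wild-type reference, although the table itself does not annotate the substitution. A complete exbD reading frame follows shortly downstream, preserving an operon-like tandem arrangement.

Both genes sit immediately downstream of the araBAD promoter, with the divergently transcribed araC regulator on the same plasmid, so expression is induced by L-arabinose and can be titrated. Transcription is terminated by the rrnB T1 and T2 terminators, which lie beyond a remnant of the multiple cloning site and a 5S rRNA segment. The plasmid replicates from a ColE1/pMB1-type origin, listed as high copy, and is selected with ampicillin through the bla β-lactamase gene. An M13 phage origin is also present, along with nonfunctional pBR322 remnants (fragments of bom, rop, the tetracycline resistance gene and its promoter).

ExbB and ExbD work with TonB in energy-dependent transport of receptor-bound substrates across the outer membrane, and ExbB stabilises both ExbD and TonB. The stated purpose is only to express the mutant ExbB together with ExbD. An alanine block substitution of this kind would fit mapping the functional contribution of the ExbB C-terminal residues, but the record does not describe specific experiments.
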