Addgene plasmid #167603: pKP2010
Purpose: Express ExbB (235-244 Ala),ExbD
Depositing lab: Kathleen Postle. Depositing organization: Pennsylvania State University.
Backbone
  Vector backbone: pBAD24
  Vector type: Bacterial Expression
Growth in bacteria
  Bacterial resistance: Ampicillin, 100 μg/mL
  Growth temperature: 37°C
  Growth strain: DH5alpha
  Copy number: High Copy
Gene/Insert
  Gene/Insert name: ExbB, ExbD
  Species: Escherichia coli
  Mutation: exbB gene with ala codons replacing codons 235-244 in pKP660 (PMID: 19627500)
  Cloning method: Restriction Enzyme; 5′ cloning site Unknown (unknown if destroyed)
Terms and licenses: Academic/Nonprofit Terms; Industry Terms: Not Available to Industry
How to cite: pKP2010 was a gift from Kathleen Postle (Addgene plasmid # 167603 ; http://n2t.net/addgene:167603 ; RRID:Addgene_167603)
